>Addgene plasmid #63524 | pFusB3-40 | depositor partial sequence | sequence record 105566 | pFUSB3_GCT
AGTCTTAAGCGTCTCATGGCCTGACCCCGGACCAAGTGGTGGCTATCGCCAGCAACAATGGCGGCAAGCA
AGCGCTCGAAACGGTGCAGCGGCTGTTGCCGGTGCTGTGCCAGGACCATGGCCTGACTCCGGACCAAGTG
GTGGCTATCGCCAGCCACGATGGCGGCAAGCAAGCGCTCGAAACGGTGCAGCGGCTGTTGCCGGTGCTGT
GCCAGGACCATGGCCTGACCCCGGACCAAGTGGTGGCTATCGCCAGCAACGGTGGCGGCAAGCAAGCGCT
CGAAACGGTGCAGCGGCTGTTGCCGGTGCTGTGCCAGGACCATGGCCTGACCCCGGACCAAGTGGTGGCT
ATCGAGACGTC
