>Addgene plasmid #63524 | pFusB3-40 | depositor partial sequence | sequence record 105567 | FusB3
CGTCTCATGGCCTGACCCCGGACCAAGTGGTGGCTATCGAGACCGGCGCCGCTACAGGGCGCGTCCCATT
CGCCATTCAGGCTGCGCAACTGTTGGGAAGGGCGATCGGTGCGGGCCTCTTCGCTATTACGCCAGCTGGC
GAAAGGGGGATGTGCTGCAAGGCGATTAAGTTGGGTAACGCCAGGGTTTTCCCAGTCACGACGTTGTAAA
ACGACGGCCAGTGAGCGCGCGTAATACGACTCACTATAGGGCGAATTGGGTACCGGGCCCCCCCTCGAGG
TCCTCCAGCTTTTGTTCCCTTTAGTGAGGGTTAATTGCGCGCTTGGCGTAATCATGGTCATAGCTGTTTC
CTGTGTGAAATTGTTATCCGCTCACAATTCCACACAACATACGAGCCGGAAGCATAAAGTGTAAAGCCTG
GGGTGCCTAATGAGTGAGCTAACTCACATTAATTGCGTTGCGCTCACTGCCCGCTTTCCACCGGTGGTCT
CGCCAGGACCATGGCCTGACCCCGGACCAAGTGGTGGCTATCGAGACGTCTAGACCAGCCAGGACAGAAA
TGCCTCGACTTCGCTGCTACCCAAGGTTGCCGGGTGACGCACACCGTGGAAACGGATGAAGGCACGAACC
CAGTGGACATAAGCCTGTTCGGTTCGTAAGCTGTAATGCAAGTAGCGTATGCGCTCACGCAACTGGTCCA
GAACCTTGACCGAACGCAGCGGTGGTAACGGCGCAGTGGCGGTTTTCATGGCTTGTTATGACTGTTTTTT
TGGGGTACAGTCTATGCCTCGGGCATCCAAGCAGCAAGCGCGTTACGCCGTGGGTCGATGTTTGATGTTA
TGGAGCAGCAACGATGTTACGCAGCAGGGCAGTCGCCCTAAAACAAAGTTAAACATTATGAGGGAAGCGG
TGATCGCCGAAGTATCGACTCAACTATCAGAGGTAGTTGGCGTCATCGAGCGCCATCTCGAACCGACGTT
GCTGGCCGTACATTTGTACGGCTCCGCAGTGGATGGCGGCCTGAAGCCACACAGTGATATTGATTTGCTG
GTTACGGTGACCGTAAGGCTTGATGAAACAACGCGGCGAGCTTTGATCAACGACCTTTTGGAAACTTCGG
CTTCCCCTGGAGAGAGCGAGATTCTCCGCGCTGTAGAAGTCACCATTGTTGTGCACGACGACATCATTCC
GTGGCGTTATCCAGCTAAGCGCGAACTGCAATTTGGAGAATGGCAGCGCAATGACATTCTTGCAGGTATC
TTCGAGCCAGCCACGATCGACATTGATCTGGCTATCTTGCTGACAAAAGCAAGAGAACATAGCGTTGCCT
TGGTAGGTCCAGCGGCGGAGGAACTCTTTGATCCGGTTCCTGAACAGGATCTATTTGAGGCGCTAAATGA
AACCTTAACGCTATGGAACTCGCCGCCCGACTGGGCTGGCGATGAGCGAAATGTAGTGCTTACGTTGTCC
CGCATTTGGTACAGCGCAGTAACCGGCAAAATCGCGCCGAAGGATGTCGCTGCCGACTGGGCAATGGAGC
GCCTGCCGGCCCAGTATCAGCCCGTCATACTTGAAGCTAGACAGGCTTATCTTGGACAAGAAGAAGATCG
CTTGGCCTCGCGCGCAGATCAGTTGGAAGAATTTGTCCACTACGTGAAAGGCGAGATCACCAAGGTAGTC
GGCAAATAACCCTCGAGCCACCCATGACCAAAATCCCTTAACGTGAGTTACGCGTCGTTCCACTGAGCGT
CAGACCCCGTAGAAAAGATCAAAGGATCTTCTTGAGATCCTTTTTTTCTGCGCGTAATCTGCTGCTTGCA
AACAAAAAAACCACCGCTACCAGCGGTGGTTTGTTTGCCGGATCAAGAGCTACCAACTCTTTTTCCGAAG
GTAACTGGCTTCAGCAGAGCGCAGATACCAAATACTGTCCTTCTAGTGTAGCCGTAGTTAGGCCACCACT
TCAAGAACTCTGTAGCACCGCCTACATACCTCGCTCTGCTAATCCTGTTACCAGTGGCTGCTGCCAGTGG
CGATAAGTCGTGTCTTACCGGGTTGGACTCAAGACGATAGTTACCGGATAAGGCGCAGCGGTCGGGCTGA
ACGGGGGGTTCGTGCACACAGCCCAGCTTGGAGCGAACGACCTACACCGAACTGAGATACCTACAGCGTG
AGCATTGAGAAAGCGCCACGCTTCCCGAAGGGAGAAAGGCGGACAGGTATCCGGTAAGCGGCAGGGTCGG
AACAGGAGAGCGCACGAGGGAGCTTCCAGGGGGAAACGCCTGGTATCTTTATAGTCCTGTCGGGTTTCGC
CACCTCTGACTTGAGCGTCGATTTTTGTGATGCTCGTCAGGGGGGCGGAGCCTATGGAAAAACGCCAGCA
ACGCGGCCTTTTTACGGTTCCTGGCCTTTTGCTGGCCTTTTGCTCACATGTTCTTTCCTGCGTTATCCCC
TGATTCTGTGGATAACCGTATTACCGCCTTTGAGTGAGCTGATACCGCTCGCCGCAGCCGAACGACCGAG
CGCAGCGAGTCAGTGAGCGAGGAAGCGGAAGAGCGCCCAATACGCAAACCGCCTCTCCCCGCGCGTTGGC
CGATTCATTAATGCAGCTGGCACGACAGGTTTCCCGACTGGAAAGCGGGCAGTGAGCGCAACGCAATTAA
TACGCGTACCGCTAGCCAGGAAGAGTTTGTAGAAACGCAAAAAGGCCATCCGTCAGGATGGCCTTCTGCT
TAGTTTGATGCCTGGCAGTTTATGGCGGGCGTCCTGCCCGCCACCCTCCGGGCCGTTGCTTCACAACGTT
CAAATCCGCTCCCGGCGGATTTGTCCTACTCAGGAGAGCGTTCACCGACAAACAACAGATAAAACGAAAG
GCCCAGTCTTCCGACTGAGCCTTTCGTTTTATTTGATGCCTGGCAGTTCCCTACTCTCGCGTTAACGCTA
GCATGGATGTTTTCCCAGTCACGACGTTGTAAAACGACGGCCAGTCTTAAG
