>Addgene plasmid #63524 | pFusB3-40 | addgene partial sequence | sequence record 116447 | pCR8_R1 5'-cgaaccgaacaggcttatgt-3'
GGTGTGCGTCACCCGGCAACCTTGGGTAGCAGCGAAGTCGAGGCATTTCTGTCCTGGCTGGTCTAGACGT
CTCGATAGCCACCACTTGGTCCGGGGTCAGGCCATGGTCCTGGCACAGCACCGGCAACAGCCGCTGCACC
GTTTCGAGCGCTTGCTTGCCGCCACCGTTGCTGGCGATAGCCACCACTTGGTCCGGGGTCAGGCCATGGT
CCTGGCACAGCACCGGCAACAGCCGCTGCACCGTTTCGAGCGCTTGCTTGCCGCCATCGTGGCTGGCGAT
AGCCACCACTTGGTCCGGAGTCAGGCCATGGTCCTGGCACAGCACCGGCAACAGCCGCTGCACCGTTTCG
AGCGCTTGCTTGCCGCCATTGTTGCTGGCGATAGCCACCACTTGGTCCGGGGTCAGGCCATGAGACGCTT
AAGACTGGCCGTCGTTTTACAACGTCGTGACTGGGAAAACATCCATGCTAGCGTTAACGCGAGAGTAGGG
AACTGCCAGGCATCAAATAAAACGAAAGGCTCAGTCGGAAGACTGGGCCTTTCGTTTTATCTGTTGTTTG
TCGGTGAACGCTCTCCTGAGTAGGACAAATCCGCCGGGAGCGGATTTGAACGTTGTGAAGCAACGGCCCG
GAGGGTGGCGGGCAGGACGCCCGCCATAAACTGCCAGGCATCAAACTAAGCAGAAGGCCATCCTGACGGA
TGGCCTTTTTGCGTTTCTACAAACTCTTCCTGGCTAGCGGTACGCGTATTAATTGCGTTGCGCTCACTGC
CCGCTTTCCA
