[The description below was written by a language model from this plasmid's Addgene catalogue record.]
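Description:
pFusB3-40 is a bacterial library plasmid from the FusX system, a modular kit for rapid one-step assembly of TALE repeat arrays used to build TALENs and related TALE fusion proteins. It is built on the FusB3 backbone (about 3 kb without the insert), is maintained at high copy in standard E. coli cloning strains, and is selected with spectinomycin. The record does not name the origin of replication or provide a feature map, although the listed sequencing primers are of the pCR8 type, which suggests the backbone is related to that cloning vector family.

The insert is a synthetic, pre-assembled trimer of TALE repeats carrying the repeat-variable diresidues NN, HD and NG. Under the standard TALE code these recognise G, C and T respectively, matching the alternative name B3_GCT. The trimer occupies RVD positions 13 to 15 of the final TALE DNA-binding array. It was placed in the backbone by BsaI-based cloning, and both BsaI sites were destroyed in the process. This is consistent with Golden Gate-style construction, in which type IIS enzymes cut outside their recognition sites to leave defined overhangs.

The plasmid carries no expression payload of its own; the record lists no promoter, nuclease domain or reporter. It serves as one member of a set of trimer plasmids for the B3 position. A user picks the member matching the target sequence and combines it with trimer plasmids for the other positions and a receiver vector, producing a full-length custom TALE array for genome editing.
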