Addgene plasmid #63524: pFusB3-40
Purpose: Encodes RVD positions 13-15 in TALEN assembly
Depositing lab: Stephen Ekker. Depositing organization: Mayo Foundation for Medical Education and Research. Publication: FusX: A rapid one-step TALE assembly system for genome science. Ma AC, McNulty MS, Tanya PL, Jarryd CM, Martinez-Galvez G, Argue DP, Lee HB, Urban MD, Bullard CE, Blackburn PR, Man TK, Clark KJ, Ekker SC. Hum Gene Ther. 2016 Jun;27(6):451-63. doi: 10.1089/hum.2015.172 PubMed 26854857.
Backbone
  Vector backbone: FusB3
  Backbone size w/o insert (bp): 2991
  Vector type: TALEN
Growth in bacteria
  Bacterial resistance: Spectinomycin, 50 μg/mL
  Growth temperature: 37°C
  Growth strain: DH5alpha
  Copy number: High Copy
Gene/Insert
  Gene/Insert name: NN HD NG (alt name: B3_GCT)
  Species: Synthetic
  Mutation: none
  Cloning method: Restriction Enzyme; 5′ cloning site BsaI (destroyed during cloning); 3′ cloning site BsaI (destroyed during cloning)
  Sequencing primers: 5′ pCR8_F1; 3′ pCR8_R1
Terms and licenses: Academic/Nonprofit Terms; Industry Terms: Not Available to Industry
How to cite: pFusB3-40 was a gift from Stephen Ekker (Addgene plasmid # 63524 ; http://n2t.net/addgene:63524 ; RRID:Addgene_63524)
